Addgene plasmid #212007: Talin1(ΔR1-10)-mCherry
Purpose: Expression of mouse talin1 (1-490 + 1974-2541)-mCherry in mammalian cells
Depositing lab: Vesa Hytönen. Depositing organization: Tampere University, BioMediTech. Publication: Talin-mediated force transmission and talin rod domain unfolding independently regulate adhesion signaling. Rahikainen R, Ohman T, Turkki P, Varjosalo M, Hytonen VP. J Cell Sci. 2019 Apr 3;132(7):jcs226514. doi: 10.1242/jcs.226514. PubMed 30837291.
Backbone
  Vector backbone: pEGFP-C1
  Backbone manufacturer: Clontech
  Backbone size w/o insert (bp): 3962
  Total vector size (bp): 7847
  Modifications to backbone: N-terminal EGFP removed
  Vector type: Mammalian Expression
  Selectable markers: Neomycin (select with G418)
Growth in bacteria
  Bacterial resistance: Kanamycin, 50 μg/mL
  Growth temperature: 37°C
  Growth strain: DH5alpha
  Copy number: High Copy
Gene/Insert
  Gene/Insert name: Talin1(ΔR1-10)-mCherry
  Species: M. musculus (mouse)
  Insert size (bp): 3885
  GenBank ID: CAA39588.1
  Entrez Gene: Tln1 (a.k.a. Tln)
  Promoter: CMV
  Tag / fusion protein: mCherry fluorescent protein (C terminal on insert)
  Cloning method: Unknown
  Sequencing primers: 5′ acgcaaatgggcggtagg; 3′ GATGAGTTTGGACAAACCAC
Terms and licenses: Academic/Nonprofit Terms; Industry Terms: Not Available to Industry
How to cite: Talin1(ΔR1-10)-mCherry was a gift from Vesa Hytönen (Addgene plasmid # 212007 ; http://n2t.net/addgene:212007 ; RRID:Addgene_212007)
