[The description below was written by a language model from this plasmid's Addgene catalogue record and pLannotate feature annotations shown in this document.]
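Description:
Talin1(ΔR1-10)-mCherry is a mammalian expression plasmid of about 7.8 kb built on the Clontech pEGFP-C1 backbone, from which the original N-terminal EGFP has been removed. It is propagated in E. coli as a high-copy plasmid through its ColE1/pUC-type origin and also carries an f1 phage origin. A single NeoR/KanR (Tn5 aminoglycoside phosphotransferase) gene serves both hosts. The bacterial bla-type promoter drives it for kanamycin selection, while the SV40 enhancer/early promoter drives it in mammalian cells for G418 selection of stable lines, with the HSV TK polyadenylation signal terminating the cassette. The short ble, large T antigen, MCS and bGH poly(A) fragments picked up by the annotation appear to be backbone remnants rather than functional elements.

The payload is a truncated mouse talin1 (Tln1) open reading frame expressed from the human CMV immediate-early enhancer and promoter and terminated by the SV40 poly(A) signal. The insert joins residues 1–490 to residues 1974–2541, deleting rod subdomains R1 through R10 as the name indicates, and it is fused at its C terminus to the monomeric red fluorescent protein mCherry. The feature table annotates mCherry but not the talin sequence itself, which presumably occupies the unannotated region between the CMV promoter and mCherry.

The stated purpose is expression of this shortened talin–mCherry fusion in mammalian cells, where the red tag allows the protein to be visualised. The associated study concerns talin-mediated force transmission and rod domain unfolding in adhesion signalling, which is consistent with using the construct as a rod-deletion variant alongside other talin forms.
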