Features (pLannotate 1.2.2; 14 found; start..end, strand, type, name):
     61..364     +  enhancer       CMV enhancer: human cytomegalovirus immediate early enhancer
    365..568     +  promoter       CMV promoter: human cytomegalovirus (CMV) immediate early promoter
   3784..4491    +  CDS            mCherry: mCherry is a basic (constitutively fluorescent) red fluorescent protein published in 2004, derived from Discosoma sp.. It is reported to be a very rapidly-maturing monomer with low acid sensitivity.
   4494..4516    +  misc_feature   MCS (fragment): multiple cloning site
   4528..4612    +  CDS            large T antigen (fragment): large T antigen from SV40 (simian virus 40)
   4635..4756    +  polyA_signal   SV40 poly(A) signal: SV40 polyadenylation signal
   4790..5218    -  rep_origin     f1 ori (sequence partly withheld): f1 bacteriophage origin of replication; arrow indicates direction of (+) strand synthesis
   5245..5349    +  promoter       AmpR promoter: bla
   5351..5708    +  promoter       SV40 promoter: SV40 enhancer and early promoter
   5743..6537    +  CDS            NeoR/KanR: aminoglycoside phosphotransferase from Tn5; aph(3')-II (or nptII); confers resistance to neomycin, kanamycin, and G418 (Geneticin®)
   6558..6710    +  CDS            ble (fragment): BLE_KLEPN - Experimental evidence at protein level: Swiss-Prot protein existence level 1. Binding protein with a strong affinity to the bleomycin family of antibiotics. Binds to CL990; an antimitotic-antibiotic compound. From Klebsiella pneumoniae.
   6769..6816    +  polyA_signal   HSV TK poly(A) signal: herpes simplex virus thymidine kinase polyadenylation signal (Cole and Stacy, 1985)
   6907..6923    -  polyA_signal   bGH poly(A) signal (fragment): bovine growth hormone polyadenylation signal
   7145..7733    +  rep_origin     ori: high-copy-number ColE1/pMB1/pBR322/pUC origin of replication
>Addgene plasmid #212007 | Talin1(ΔR1-10)-mCherry | addgene full sequence | sequence record 423005 | Addgene NGS Result
TAGTTATTAATAGTAATCAATTACGGGGTCATTAGTTCATAGCCCATATATGGAGTTCCGCGTTACATAA
CTTACGGTAAATGGCCCGCCTGGCTGACCGCCCAACGACCCCCGCCCATTGACGTCAATAATGACGTATG
TTCCCATAGTAACGCCAATAGGGACTTTCCATTGACGTCAATGGGTGGAGTATTTACGGTAAACTGCCCA
CTTGGCAGTACATCAAGTGTATCATATGCCAAGTACGCCCCCTATTGACGTCAATGACGGTAAATGGCCC
GCCTGGCATTATGCCCAGTACATGACCTTATGGGACTTTCCTACTTGGCAGTACATCTACGTATTAGTCA
TCGCTATTACCATGGTGATGCGGTTTTGGCAGTACATCAATGGGCGTGGATAGCGGTTTGACTCACGGGG
ATTTCCAAGTCTCCACCCCATTGACGTCAATGGGAGTTTGTTTTGGCACCAAAATCAACGGGACTTTCCA
AAATGTCGTAACAACTCCGCCCCATTGACGCAAATGGGCGGTAGGCGTGTACGGTGGGAGGTCTATATAA
GCAGAGCTGGTTTAGTGAACCGTCAGATCCGCTAGCGCTACCGGTCACCATGGTTGCGCTTTCGCTGAAG
ATTAGCATTGGGAATGTGGTGAAGACGATGCAATTTGAGCCATCTACCATGGTGTACGACGCCTGCCGCA
TGATTCGTGAGCGGATCCCAGAGGCCCTGGCTGGCCCTCCCAACGACTTTGGGCTCTTTCTGTCAGATGA
TGACCCCAAAAAAGGCATCTGGCTAGAGGCTGGGAAAGCTTTGGACTACTACATGCTCCGAAATGGGGAC
ACCATGGAGTACAGAAAAAAGCAGAGACCCCTGAAGATCCGGATGTTAGACGGAACGGTGAAGACTATCA
TGGTGGATGACTCCAAGACCGTCACAGACATGCTCATGACCATTTGTGCCCGAATTGGTATCACCAACCA
TGATGAGTATTCACTGGTTCGAGAGCTGATGGAAGAAAAGAAAGATGAGGGGACAGGGACCCTGAGAAAA
GACAAGACCCTACTGCGAGATGAAAAGAAGATGGAGAAGCTAAAGCAGAAGTTGCACACAGACGATGAGT
TGAACTGGCTGGACCATGGGCGGACACTGAGGGAACAGGGAGTGGAAGAGCATGAGACGTTGCTGCTGCG
GAGAAAGTTCTTCTACTCAGACCAGAATGTGGATTCCCGAGACCCTGTACAGCTGAACCTTCTCTATGTG
CAGGCACGAGATGACATCCTGAATGGCTCCCATCCTGTCTCCTTTGACAAGGCCTGTGAATTTGCAGGCT
TCCAGTGCCAGATCCAGTTTGGACCTCACAATGAACAGAAGCACAAGGCTGGCTTCCTTGACCTGAAGGA
CTTCCTGCCCAAGGAGTATGTGAAGCAGAAGGGAGAGCGTAAGATCTTTCAGGCACACAAGAATTGTGGG
CAGATGAGTGAAATTGAGGCCAAGGTACGCTACGTGAAGCTGGCCCGTTCCCTCAAGACTTACGGTGTCT
CCTTCTTCCTAGTCAAGGAAAAGATGAAGGGGAAGAATAAACTGGTGCCCAGGCTGTTGGGCATCACTAA
GGAGTGTGTGATGCGTGTGGATGAGAAGACCAAGGAGGTGATTCAGGAATGGAGCCTCACCAACATCAAA
CGCTGGGCTGCCTCTCCCAAGAGCTTTACTCTGGACTTTGGAGACTATCAGGATGGCTACTACTCAGTAC
AGACGACAGAAGGCGAGCAGATCGCACAGCTCATTGCTGGCTACATAGATATCATCCTTAAGAAGAAAAA
AAGCAAGGACCATTTTGGGCTGGAGGGAGATGAAGAGTCTACTATGTTGGAGGACTCAGTGTCTCCCAAA
AAGTCAACAGTCCTTCAGCAGCAGTACAACCGAGTGGGGAAAGTGGAGCACGGCTCTGTGGCTCTGCCAG
CCATCATGCGCTCTGGAGCCTCTGGTCCTGAGAATTTCCAGGTGGGGAGCATGCCACCTGCCCAGCAGCA
GATCACCAGTGGCCAGATGCACCGAGGACACATGCCACCTCTGACTAGTGGTACCCAGGCCTGCATTACA
GCAGCCAGTGCTGTGTCTGGTATCATTGCTGACCTCGACACCACCATCATGTTCGCTACTGCTGGCACAC
TTAACCGTGAGGGTGCTGAAACTTTTGCTGACCACCGGGAGGGTATCTTAAAGACAGCAAAGGTTCTTGT
GGAGGACACCAAGGTCCTAGTGCAGAATGCAGCTGGGAGCCAGGAGAAGTTGGCACAAGCCGCCCAGTCC
TCCGTGGCCACCATTACCCGCCTCGCTGATGTGGTCAAGCTCGGTGCAGCCAGCCTAGGAGCCGAAGACC
CTGAAACTCAGGTGGTGCTGATCAATGCAGTAAAGGACGTAGCCAAGGCCCTGGGTGACCTCATCAGCGC
TACGAAGGCTGCAGCGGGCAAAGTTGGGGATGACCCTGCAGTGTGGCAGCTCAAGAACTCTGCCAAGGTG
ATGGTGACCAATGTGACATCATTGCTCAAGACAGTGAAGGCTGTGGAAGATGAGGCCACCAAAGGCACAC
GGGCCCTAGAGGCAACCACAGAGCACATACGTCAGGAACTGGCGGTCTTCTGTTCCCCAGAGCCACCTGC
CAAGACCTCTACCCCTGAAGACTTCATCCGAATGACCAAGGGTATTACTATGGCAACAGCCAAAGCCGTT
GCTGCTGGCAATTCCTGTCGACAGGAAGATGTCATTGCCACAGCCAATCTGAGCCGACGGGCTATTGCGG
ACATGCTTCGGGCTTGCAAGGAAGCAGCTTTCCACCCAGAAGTGGCGCCTGATGTACGGCTCCGAGCCCT
GCACTATGGCCGGGAGTGTGCCAATGGTTACCTGGAACTGCTGGACCACGTGCTGCTGACCCTTCAGAAG
CCAAACCCAGACCTGAAGCAGCAGCTAACTGGACACTCAAAGCGGGTTGCTGGCTCTGTGACTGAGCTCA
TCCAGGCTGCTGAAGCCATGAAAGGAACAGAGTGGGTGGACCCAGAGGACCCTACTGTCATTGCTGAGAA
TGAGCTCTTGGGAGCCGCAGCCGCCATCGAGGCTGCAGCCAAGAAGCTGGAGCAGCTGAAGCCCAGGGCC
AAACCCAAGGAGGCGGATGAGTCCTTGAACTTTGAGGAACAAATCCTAGAAGCTGCCAAGTCCATCGCTG
CAGCCACCAGTGCACTGGTAAAGGCTGCGTCAGCAGCCCAGAGGGAGCTGGTGGCTCAAGGAAAGGTGGG
CGCCATTCCAGCCAATGCACTGGATGATGGGCAGTGGTCGCAGGGCCTCATTTCCGCTGCCCGTATGGTG
GCTGCGGCCACCAACAATCTGTGTGAAGCAGCTAACGCAGCTGTCCAGGGCCATGCTAGCCAGGAGAAAC
TCATTTCCTCAGCCAAGCAAGTAGCTGCCTCCACAGCTCAGCTCCTGGTAGCTTGCAAGGTCAAAGCAGA
TCAGGACTCTGAGGCAATGAAACGGCTCCAGGCTGCTGGCAATGCAGTGAAGAGGGCCTCAGATAACCTG
GTAAAGGCGGCCCAGAAAGCTGCAGCCTTCGAAGACCAGGAGAATGAGACGGTGGTGGTGAAGGAGAAAA
TGGTTGGGGGCATTGCCCAGATTATCGCAGCACAGGAAGAGATGCTTCGGAAGGAACGAGAGCTGGAAGA
GGCTCGGAAAAAGCTCGCCCAGATCCGGCAGCAGCAGTACAAGTTCTTGCCTTCAGAGCTTCGAGACGAG
CACATGGTGAGCAAGGGCGAGGAGGATAACATGGCCATCATCAAGGAGTTCATGCGCTTCAAGGTGCACA
TGGAGGGCTCCGTGAACGGCCACGAGTTCGAGATCGAGGGCGAGGGCGAGGGCCGCCCCTACGAGGGCAC
CCAGACCGCCAAGCTGAAGGTGACCAAGGGTGGCCCCCTGCCCTTCGCCTGGGACATCCTGTCCCCTCAG
TTCATGTACGGCTCCAAGGCCTACGTGAAGCACCCCGCCGACATCCCCGACTACTTGAAGCTGTCCTTCC
CCGAGGGCTTCAAGTGGGAGCGCGTGATGAACTTCGAGGACGGCGGCGTGGTGACCGTGACCCAGGACTC
CTCCCTGCAGGACGGCGAGTTCATCTACAAGGTGAAGCTGCGCGGCACCAACTTCCCCTCCGACGGCCCC
GTAATGCAGAAGAAGACCATGGGCTGGGAGGCCTCCTCCGAGCGGATGTACCCCGAGGACGGCGCCCTGA
AGGGCGAGATCAAGCAGAGGCTGAAGCTGAAGGACGGCGGCCACTACGACGCTGAGGTCAAGACCACCTA
CAAGGCCAAGAAGCCCGTGCAGCTGCCCGGCGCCTACAACGTCAACATCAAGTTGGACATCACCTCCCAC
AACGAGGACTACACCATCGTGGAACAGTACGAACGCGCCGAGGGCCGCCACTCCACCGGCGGCATGGACG
AGCTGTACAAGTAACCGCGGGCCCGGGATCCACCGGATCTAGATAACTGATCATAATCAGCCATACCACA
TTTGTAGAGGTTTTACTTGCTTTAAAAAACCTCCCACACCTCCCCCTGAACCTGAAACATAAAATGAATG
CAATTGTTGTTGTTAACTTGTTTATTGCAGCTTATAATGGTTACAAATAAAGCAATAGCATCACAAATTT
CACAAATAAAGCATTTTTTTCACTGCATTCTAGTTGTGGTTTGTCCAAACTCATCAATGTATCTTAACGC
GTAAATTGTAAGCGTTAATATTTTGTTAAAATTCGCGTTAAATTTTTGTTAAATCAGCTCATTTTTTAAC
CAATAGGCCGAAATCGGCAAAATCCCTTATAAATCAAAAGAATAGACCGAGATAGGGT
[37 nt withheld, positions 4889-4925]
AAAGAACGTGGACTCCAACGTCAAAGG
[49 nt withheld, positions 4953-5001]
T
[91 nt withheld, positions 5003-5093]
G
[124 nt withheld, positions 5095-5218]
CAGGTGGCACTTTTCGGGGAAATGTGCGCGGAACCCCTATTTGTTTATTTTTCTAAATACATTCAAATAT
GTATCCGCTCATGAGACAATAACCCTGATAAATGCTTCAATAATATTGAAAAAGGAAGAGTCCTGAGGCG
GAAAGAACCAGCTGTGGAATGTGTGTCAGTTAGGGTGTGGAAAGTCCCCAGGCTCCCCAGCAGGCAGAAG
TATGCAAAGCATGCATCTCAATTAGTCAGCAACCAGGTGTGGAAAGTCCCCAGGCTCCCCAGCAGGCAGA
AGTATGCAAAGCATGCATCTCAATTAGTCAGCAACCATAGTCCCGCCCCTAACTCCGCCCATCCCGCCCC
TAACTCCGCCCAGTTCCGCCCATTCTCCGCCCCATGGCTGACTAATTTTTTTTATTTATGCAGAGGCCGA
GGCCGCCTCGGCCTCTGAGCTATTCCAGAAGTAGTGAGGAGGCTTTTTTGGAGGCCTAGGCTTTTGCAAA
GATCGATCAAGAGACAGGATGAGGATCGTTTCGCATGATTGAACAAGATGGATTGCACGCAGGTTCTCCG
GCCGCTTGGGTGGAGAGGCTATTCGGCTATGACTGGGCACAACAGACAATCGGCTGCTCTGATGCCGCCG
TGTTCCGGCTGTCAGCGCAGGGGCGCCCGGTTCTTTTTGTCAAGACCGACCTGTCCGGTGCCCTGAATGA
ACTGCAAGACGAGGCAGCGCGGCTATCGTGGCTGGCCACGACGGGCGTTCCTTGCGCAGCTGTGCTCGAC
GTTGTCACTGAAGCGGGAAGGGACTGGCTGCTATTGGGCGAAGTGCCGGGGCAGGATCTCCTGTCATCTC
ACCTTGCTCCTGCCGAGAAAGTATCCATCATGGCTGATGCAATGCGGCGGCTGCATACGCTTGATCCGGC
TACCTGCCCATTCGACCACCAAGCGAAACATCGCATCGAGCGAGCACGTACTCGGATGGAAGCCGGTCTT
GTCGATCAGGATGATCTGGACGAAGAGCATCAGGGGCTCGCGCCAGCCGAACTGTTCGCCAGGCTCAAGG
CGAGCATGCCCGACGGCGAGGATCTCGTCGTGACCCATGGCGATGCCTGCTTGCCGAATATCATGGTGGA
AAATGGCCGCTTTTCTGGATTCATCGACTGTGGCCGGCTGGGTGTGGCGGACCGCTATCAGGACATAGCG
TTGGCTACCCGTGATATTGCTGAAGAGCTTGGCGGCGAATGGGCTGACCGCTTCCTCGTGCTTTACGGTA
TCGCCGCTCCCGATTCGCAGCGCATCGCCTTCTATCGCCTTCTTGACGAGTTCTTCTGAGCGGGACTCTG
GGGTTCGAAATGACCGACCAAGCGACGCCCAACCTGCCATCACGAGATTTCGATTCCACCGCCGCCTTCT
ATGAAAGGTTGGGCTTCGGAATCGTTTTCCGGGACGCCGGCTGGATGATCCTCCAGCGCGGGGATCTCAT
GCTGGAGTTCTTCGCCCACCCTAGGGGGAGGCTAACTGAAACACGGAAGGAGACAATACCGGAAGGAACC
CGCGCTATGACGGCAATAAAAAGACAGAATAAAACGCACGGTGTTGGGTCGTTTGTTCATAAACGCGGGG
TTCGGTCCCAGGGCTGGCACTCTGTCGATACCCCACCGAGACCCCATTGGGGCCAATACGCCCGCGTTTC
TTCCTTTTCCCCACCCCACCCCCCAAGTTCGGGTGAAGGCCCAGGGCTCGCAGCCAACGTCGGGGCGGCA
GGCCCTGCCATAGCCTCAGGTTACTCATATATACTTTAGATTGATTTAAAACTTCATTTTTAATTTAAAA
GGATCTAGGTGAAGATCCTTTTTGATAATCTCATGACCAAAATCCCTTAACGTGAGTTTTCGTTCCACTG
AGCGTCAGACCCCGTAGAAAAGATCAAAGGATCTTCTTGAGATCCTTTTTTTCTGCGCGTAATCTGCTGC
TTGCAAACAAAAAAACCACCGCTACCAGCGGTGGTTTGTTTGCCGGATCAAGAGCTACCAACTCTTTTTC
CGAAGGTAACTGGCTTCAGCAGAGCGCAGATACCAAATACTGTTCTTCTAGTGTAGCCGTAGTTAGGCCA
CCACTTCAAGAACTCTGTAGCACCGCCTACATACCTCGCTCTGCTAATCCTGTTACCAGTGGCTGCTGCC
AGTGGCGATAAGTCGTGTCTTACCGGGTTGGACTCAAGACGATAGTTACCGGATAAGGCGCAGCGGTCGG
GCTGAACGGGGGGTTCGTGCACACAGCCCAGCTTGGAGCGAACGACCTACACCGAACTGAGATACCTACA
GCGTGAGCTATGAGAAAGCGCCACGCTTCCCGAAGGGAGAAAGGCGGACAGGTATCCGGTAAGCGGCAGG
GTCGGAACAGGAGAGCGCACGAGGGAGCTTCCAGGGGGAAACGCCTGGTATCTTTATAGTCCTGTCGGGT
TTCGCCACCTCTGACTTGAGCGTCGATTTTTGTGATGCTCGTCAGGGGGGCGGAGCCTATGGAAAAACGC
CAGCAACGCGGCCTTTTTACGGTTCCTGGCCTTTTGCTGGCCTTTTGCTCACATGTTCTTTCCTGCGTTA
TCCCCTGATTCTGTGGATAACCGTATTACCGCCATGCAT
